>Addgene plasmid #37848 | pAcGP67A-hBAI3-HormR-GAIN | addgene partial sequence | sequence record 48377 | polyhedrin-fwd
GCGGATCTATGCTACTAGTAAATCAGTCACACCAAGGCTTCAATAAGGAACACACAAGCAAGATGGTAAG
CGCTATTGTTTTATATGTGCTTTTGGCGGCGGCGGCGCATTCTGCCTTTGCGGCGGATCCCGAAGTGAGA
AGATGCAGTGAGCAGCGATGCCCTGCACCTTATGAAATATGCCCTGAGGATTATCTGATGTCGATGGTGT
GGAAAAGAACTCCAGCAGGCGACTTGGCATTCAATCAATGTCCCCTGAATGCCACAGGCACCACTAGCAG
ACGCTGCTCTCTCAGTCTTCATGGAGTGGCCTTCTGGGAACAGCCGAGCTTTGCAAGATGCATATCAAAT
GAGTACAGACACTTGCAGCATTCAATTAAAGAGCACCTTGCTAAGGGGCAGCGAATGCTGGCAGGTGATG
GAATGTCCCAGGTGACCAAGACACTGTTGGATTTAACTCAGAGAAAAAATTTCTATGCAGGCGATCTTCT
GATGTCTGTGGAGATCCTGAGAAATGTGACAGACACATTTAAAAGGGCAAGTTACATCCCTGCATCTGAT
GGTGTCCAGAACTTCTTTCAAATAGTTAGCAACCTTCTAGATGAAGAAAA
