>Addgene plasmid #37848 | pAcGP67A-hBAI3-HormR-GAIN | addgene partial sequence | sequence record 48381 | polyhedrin-rev
ACATTACGGATTTCCTTGAAGAGAGTGAGTTTTTGGTTCTTGCCGGGTCCCAGGAAAGGATCAGATCTGC
AGCGGCCGCTCAATGGTGATGGTGATGGTGATGGTGTTCTCTAGGTTGCTGAGCCAAAATGGCGAAGGTA
GAGAGACGATCACATAAGCATTTCGTATGGGATGCATCGGTAAGCACAGTTTTACATCCCTGGGTGGACC
ACGTTCCCAAAGACTCGTTCGTTTTGGAGTCATCCCACAATACACAATAGGGATTCAAAGTACCATTAGC
CAAATGAGCTAGTTCTATCTCCAGAAACGAATCGGTTGTTTTGGGTTCAGGCCTTATTGTGACCACGATG
ATTTTGGAATTAATGACAGTATAATTTCTCAAAGTGGGCAAAATTAGATCTAAGTTTTTGTATAGGACTG
CGCCAAGAACAAATACAGATGATTCATCTAATTCTTTTGATGACACCGGAGTGAAAATGCTTTTTGGAAT
TACTACCCTATCTTCTGAGTTTCTTGCCCAGTCAACCATTCCCTTCCGTCCTTTCATTGGAAAGTTGATG
TCTGTTAGAACAGAGGCTGCAGGAAGCTTCTGAATACTAGCCACTACATTTCCAGTCATTAAGTATGAAT
TCTGAAAGTCCATCATCCCCATTCCAACAATGTGTATAAAATCTTCA
