[The description below was written by a language model from this plasmid's Addgene catalogue record.]
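Description:
pAcGP67A-hBAI3-HormR-GAIN is a baculovirus transfer vector built on the commercial pAcGP67A backbone (about 9.8 kb without insert) for producing a fragment of a human adhesion GPCR in insect cells. It is propagated in E. coli under ampicillin selection; the record lists the copy number as unknown and gives no feature table, so the origin of replication and other backbone elements are not itemised. Like other transfer vectors of this type, it is not itself infectious. It is designed to recombine with baculoviral genomic DNA in insect cells, which places the expression cassette into a recombinant virus that then drives protein production.

The insert is a roughly 1.1 kb segment of human BAI3 (brain-specific angiogenesis inhibitor 3) restricted to the extracellular HormR (hormone receptor) and GAIN (GPCR autoproteolysis-inducing) domains, residues 498–868. It was cloned between BamHI and NotI sites, both of which are retained. Expression is driven by the polyhedrin promoter, a very strong, very late baculoviral promoter commonly used for high-yield recombinant protein production. The pAcGP67 vector series is generally known for supplying an N-terminal gp67 signal peptide that directs the product into the secretory pathway, which would suit an extracellular fragment, though the record does not list this element explicitly. A C-terminal 8xHis tag on the insert allows purification by immobilised metal affinity chromatography.

The associated publication concerns a conserved domain of cell-adhesion GPCRs that mediates autoproteolysis. This points to use of the construct for making purified, soluble HormR–GAIN protein for structural and biochemical study.
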