Addgene plasmid #37848: pAcGP67A-hBAI3-HormR-GAIN
Depositing lab: Axel Brunger. Depositing organization: Stanford University. Publication: A novel evolutionarily conserved domain of cell-adhesion GPCRs mediates autoproteolysis. Arac D, Boucard AA, Bolliger MF, Nguyen J, Soltis SM, Sudhof TC, Brunger AT. EMBO J. 2012 Feb 14;31(6):1364-78. doi: 10.1038/emboj.2012.26. PubMed 22333914.
Backbone
  Vector backbone: pAcGP67A
  Backbone manufacturer: BD Biosciences
  Backbone size w/o insert (bp): 9761
  Vector type: Baculovirus Transfer Vectors
Growth in bacteria
  Bacterial resistance: Ampicillin, 100 μg/mL
  Growth temperature: 37°C
  Growth strain: DH5alpha
  Copy number: Unknown
Gene/Insert
  Gene/Insert name: BAI3
  Species: H. sapiens (human)
  Insert size (bp): 1110
  Mutation: HormR and GAIN domains only (aa498–868
  Entrez Gene: BAI3 (a.k.a. KIAA0550, MGC133100)
  Promoter: Polyhedrin
  Tag / fusion protein: 8xHIS (C terminal on insert)
  Cloning method: Restriction Enzyme; 5′ cloning site BamHI (not destroyed); 3′ cloning site NotI (not destroyed)
  Sequencing primers: 5′ polyhedrin-fwd; 3′ polyhedrin-rev
Terms and licenses: Academic/Nonprofit Terms; Industry Terms: Not Available to Industry
How to cite: pAcGP67A-hBAI3-HormR-GAIN was a gift from Axel Brunger (Addgene plasmid # 37848 ; http://n2t.net/addgene:37848 ; RRID:Addgene_37848)
